>Addgene plasmid #191513 | pB8_4-3i-ATP8_v8_AGKS | addgene full sequence | sequence record 374335 | Addgene NGS Result
GACGGATCGGGAGATCTCCCGATCCCCTATGGTGCACTCTCAGTACAATCTGCTCTGATGCCGCATAGTT
AAGCCAGTATCTGCTCCCTGCTTGTGTGTTGGAGGTCGCTGAGTAGTGCGCGAGCAAAATTTAAGCTACA
ACAAGGCAAGGCTTGACCGACAATTGCATGAAGAATCTGCTTAGGGTTAGGCGTTTTGCGCTGCTTCGCG
ATGTACGGGCCAGATATACGCGTTGACATTGATTATTGACTAGTTATTAATAGTAATCAATTACGGGGTC
ATTAGTTCATAGCCCATATATGGAGTTCCGCGTTACATAACTTACGGTAAATGGCCCGCCTGGCTGACCG
CCCAACGACCCCCGCCCATTGACGTCAATAATGACGTATGTTCCCATAGTAACGCCAATAGGGACTTTCC
ATTGACGTCAATGGGTGGAGTATTTACGGTAAACTGCCCACTTGGCAGTACATCAAGTGTATCATATGCC
AAGTACGCCCCCTATTGACGTCAATGACGGTAAATGGCCCGCCTGGCATTATGCCCAGTACATGACCTTA
TGGGACTTTCCTACTTGGCAGTACATCTACGTATTAGTCATCGCTATTACCATGGTGATGCGGTTTTGGC
AGTACATCAATGGGCGTGGATAGCGGTTTGACTCACGGGGATTTCCAAGTCTCCACCCCATTGACGTCAA
TGGGAGTTTGTTTTGGCACCAAAATCAACGGGACTTTCCAAAATGTCGTAACAACTCCGCCCCATTGACG
CAAATGGGCGGTAGGCGTGTACGGTGGGAGGTCTATATAAGCAGAGCTCTCTGGCTAACTAGAGAACCCA
CTGCTTACTGGCTTATCGAAATTAATACGACTCACTATAGGGAGACCCAAGCTGGCTAGCACCATGTTGG
GGTTTGTGGGTCGGGTGGCCGCTGCTCCGGCCTCCGGGGCCTTGCGGAGACTCACCCCTTCAGCGTCGCT
GCCCCCAGCTCAGCTCTTACTGCGGGCCGCTCCGACGGCGGTCCATCCTGTCAGGGACTATGCGGCGCAA
GATTACAAGGACGACGATGACAAGGTGGATGAAATGACCAAAAAGTTCGGCACGCTCACCATTCACGACA
CCGAAAAGGGATCACTTCAGAAAAAGCTGGAGGAACTGGAGTTGGACGCCGCTATGGCTGAGAGGCCCTA
TGCTTGCCCTGAGTGCGGTAAAAGCTTTTCTCAAGCCTCTAACTTGATTAGCCACATCCGCACCCACACC
GGCGAGAAGCCTTACGCATGTCCAGAGTGTGGGAAGTCATTCTCTACGTCCCACAGTTTGACCGAACATA
TCAGAACCCACACTGGCGAAAAGCCGTACGCTTGCCCAGAATGCGGTAAGTCCTTCTCTGAACGAAGCCA
CCTGCGCGAACATACCAAGATACACCTGCGGGGATCCGGCGGAGGAGGTTCTGGCGGTTCTGGAGGAAGT
GCCATTCCAGTGAAGCGCGGCGCTACCGGTGAAACCAAAGTGTTTATCGGTAACAGCAACAGCCCGAAGA
GCCCGACCAAAGGCGGTTGCTCTGGCGGCTCAACTAATCTGAGCGACATCATTGAGAAGGAGACTGGGAA
ACAGCTGGTCATTCAGGAGTCCATCCTGATGCTGCCTGAGGAGGTGGAGGAAGTGATCGGCAACAAGCCA
GAGTCTGACATCCTGGTGCACACCGCCTACGACGAGTCCACAGATGAGAATGTGATGCTGCTGACCTCTG
ACGCCCCCGAGTATAAGCCTTGGGCCCTGGTCATCCAGGATTCTAACGGCGAGAATAAGATCAAGATGCT
GTGATAAGGGGTCTTTGTCCTCTGTACTGTCTCTCTCCTTGCCCCTAACCCAAAAAGCTTCATTTTTCTG
TGTAGGCTGCACAAGAGCCTTGATTGAAGATATATTCTTTCTGAACAGTATTTAAGGTTTCCAATAAAAT
GTACACCCCTCAGAACTTCTGAGGCGGAAAGAACCAGCTGGGGCTCTAGGGGGTATCCCC
[124 nt withheld, positions 2021-2144]
C
[91 nt withheld, positions 2146-2236]
A
[49 nt withheld, positions 2238-2286]
CCTTTGACGTTGGAGTCCACGTTCTTT
[37 nt withheld, positions 2314-2350]
ACCCTATCTCGGTCTATTCTTTTGATTTATAAGGGATTTTGCCGATTTCGGCCTATTGGTTAAAAAATGA
GCTGATTTAACAAAAATTTAACGCGAATTAATTCTGTGGAATGTGTGTCAGTTAGGGTGTGGAAAGTCCC
CAGGCTCCCCAGCAGGCAGAAGTATGCAAAGCATGCATCTCAATTAGTCAGCAACCAGGTGTGGAAAGTC
CCCAGGCTCCCCAGCAGGCAGAAGTATGCAAAGCATGCATCTCAATTAGTCAGCAACCATAGTCCCGCCC
CTAACTCCGCCCATCCCGCCCCTAACTCCGCCCAGTTCCGCCCATTCTCCGCCCCATGGCTGACTAATTT
TTTTTATTTATGCAGAGGCCGAGGCCGCCTCTGCCTCTGAGCTATTCCAGAAGTAGTGAGGAGGCTTTTT
TGGAGGCCTAGGCTTTTGCAAAAAGCTCCCGGGAGCTTGTATATCCATTTTCGGATCTGATCAGCACGTG
TTGACAATTAATCATCGGCATAGTATATCGGCATAGTATAATACGACAAGGTGAGGAACTAAACCATGGC
CAAGCCTTTGTCTCAAGAAGAATCCACCCTCATTGAAAGAGCAACGGCTACAATCAACAGCATCCCCATC
TCTGAAGACTACAGCGTCGCCAGCGCAGCTCTCTCTAGCGACGGCCGCATCTTCACTGGTGTCAATGTAT
ATCATTTTACTGGGGGACCTTGTGCAGAACTCGTGGTGCTGGGCACTGCTGCTGCTGCGGCAGCTGGCAA
CCTGACTTGTATCGTCGCGATCGGAAATGAGAACAGGGGCATCTTGAGCCCCTGCGGACGGTGCCGACAG
GTGCTTCTCGATCTGCATCCTGGGATCAAAGCCATAGTGAAGGACAGTGATGGACAGCCGACGGCAGTTG
GGATTCGTGAATTGCTGCCCTCTGGTTATGTGTGGGAGGGCTAAGCACTTCGTGGCCGAGGAGCAGGACT
GACACGTGCTACGAGATTTCGATTCCACCGCCGCCTTCTATGAAAGGTTGGGCTTCGGAATCGTTTTCCG
GGACGCCGGCTGGATGATCCTCCAGCGCGGGGATCTCATGCTGGAGTTCTTCGCCCACCCCAACTTGTTT
ATTGCAGCTTATAATGGTTACAAATAAAGCAATAGCATCACAAATTTCACAAATAAAGCATTTTTTTCAC
TGCATTCTAGTTGTGGTTTGTCCAAACTCATCAATGTATCTTATCATGTCTGTATACCGTCGACCTCTAG
CTAGAGCTTGGCGTAATCATGGTCATAGCTGTTTCCTGTGTGAAATTGTTATCCGCTCACAATTCCACAC
AACATACGAGCCGGAAGCATAAAGTGTAAAGCCTGGGGTGCCTAATGAGTGAGCTAACTCACATTAATTG
CGTTGCGCTCACTGCCCGCTTTCCAGTCGGGAAACCTGTCGTGCCAGCTGCATTAATGAATCGGCCAACG
CGCGGGGAGAGGCGGTTTGCGTATTGGGCGCTCTTCCGCTTCCTCGCTCACTGACTCGCTGCGCTCGGTC
GTTCGGCTGCGGCGAGCGGTATCAGCTCACTCAAAGGCGGTAATACGGTTATCCACAGAATCAGGGGATA
ACGCAGGAAAGAACATGTGAGCAAAAGGCCAGCAAAAGGCCAGGAACCGTAAAAAGGCCGCGTTGCTGGC
GTTTTTCCATAGGCTCCGCCCCCCTGACGAGCATCACAAAAATCGACGCTCAAGTCAGAGGTGGCGAAAC
CCGACAGGACTATAAAGATACCAGGCGTTTCCCCCTGGAAGCTCCCTCGTGCGCTCTCCTGTTCCGACCC
TGCCGCTTACCGGATACCTGTCCGCCTTTCTCCCTTCGGGAAGCGTGGCGCTTTCTCATAGCTCACGCTG
TAGGTATCTCAGTTCGGTGTAGGTCGTTCGCTCCAAGCTGGGCTGTGTGCACGAACCCCCCGTTCAGCCC
GACCGCTGCGCCTTATCCGGTAACTATCGTCTTGAGTCCAACCCGGTAAGACACGACTTATCGCCACTGG
CAGCAGCCACTGGTAACAGGATTAGCAGAGCGAGGTATGTAGGCGGTGCTACAGAGTTCTTGAAGTGGTG
GCCTAACTACGGCTACACTAGAAGAACAGTATTTGGTATCTGCGCTCTGCTGAAGCCAGTTACCTTCGGA
AAAAGAGTTGGTAGCTCTTGATCCGGCAAACAAACCACCGCTGGTAGCGGTGGTTTTTTTGTTTGCAAGC
AGCAGATTACGCGCAGAAAAAAAGGATCTCAAGAAGATCCTTTGATCTTTTCTACGGGGTCTGACGCTCA
GTGGAACGAAAACTCACGTTAAGGGATTTTGGTCATGAGATTATCAAAAAGGATCTTCACCTAGATCCTT
TTAAATTAAAAATGAAGTTTTAAATCAATCTAAAGTATATATGAGTAAACTTGGTCTGACAGTTACCAAT
GCTTAATCAGTGAGGCACCTATCTCAGCGATCTGTCTATTTCGTTCATCCATAGTTGCCTGACTCCCCGT
CGTGTAGATAACTACGATACGGGAGGGCTTACCATCTGGCCCCAGTGCTGCAATGATACCGCGAGACCCA
CGCTCACCGGCTCCAGATTTATCAGCAATAAACCAGCCAGCCGGAAGGGCCGAGCGCAGAAGTGGTCCTG
CAACTTTATCCGCCTCCATCCAGTCTATTAATTGTTGCCGGGAAGCTAGAGTAAGTAGTTCGCCAGTTAA
TAGTTTGCGCAACGTTGTTGCCATTGCTACAGGCATCGTGGTGTCACGCTCGTCGTTTGGTATGGCTTCA
TTCAGCTCCGGTTCCCAACGATCAAGGCGAGTTACATGATCCCCCATGTTGTGCAAAAAAGCGGTTAGCT
CCTTCGGTCCTCCGATCGTTGTCAGAAGTAAGTTGGCCGCAGTGTTATCACTCATGGTTATGGCAGCACT
GCATAATTCTCTTACTGTCATGCCATCCGTAAGATGCTTTTCTGTGACTGGTGAGTACTCAACCAAGTCA
TTCTGAGAATAGTGTATGCGGCGACCGAGTTGCTCTTGCCCGGCGTCAATACGGGATAATACCGCGCCAC
ATAGCAGAACTTTAAAAGTGCTCATCATTGGAAAACGTTCTTCGGGGCGAAAACTCTCAAGGATCTTACC
GCTGTTGAGATCCAGTTCGATGTAACCCACTCGTGCACCCAACTGATCTTCAGCATCTTTTACTTTCACC
AGCGTTTCTGGGTGAGCAAAAACAGGAAGGCAAAATGCCGCAAAAAAGGGAATAAGGGCGACACGGAAAT
GTTGAATACTCATACTCTTCCTTTTTCAATATTATTGAAGCATTTATCAGGGTTATTGTCTCATGAGCGG
ATACATATTTGAATGTATTTAGAAAAATAAACAAATAGGGGTTCCGCGCACATTTCCCCGAAAAGTGCCA
CCTGACGTC
Features (pLannotate 1.2.2; 25 found; start..end, strand, type, name):
     28..80      -  misc_feature   bom (fragment): basis of mobility region from pBR322
    235..614     +  enhancer       CMV enhancer: human cytomegalovirus immediate early enhancer
    615..818     +  promoter       CMV promoter: human cytomegalovirus (CMV) immediate early promoter
    814..847     +  LTR            5' LTR (truncated) (fragment): truncated 5' long terminal repeat (LTR) from HIV-1
    863..881     +  promoter       T7 promoter: promoter for bacteriophage T7 RNA polymerase
    904..1050    +  CDS            ATP5F1B (fragment): ATPB_HUMAN - Also known as ATP5B Experimental evidence at protein level: Swiss-Prot protein existence level 1. Mitochondrial membrane ATP synthase (F(1)F(0) ATP synthase or Complex V) produces ATP from ADP in the presence of a proton gradient across the membrane which is generated by electron transport complexes of the respiratory chain. F-type ATPases consist of two structural domains, F(1) - containing the extramembraneous catalytic core, and F(0) - containing the membrane proton channel, linked together by a central stalk and a peripheral stalk. During catalysis, ATP synthesis in the cataly
   1051..1074    +  CDS            FLAG: FLAG® epitope tag, followed by an enterokinase cleavage site
   1075..1149    +  CDS            NS2 (fragment): NS2_MUMIP - Experimental evidence at protein level: Swiss-Prot protein existence level 1. Plays an essential role in viral protein synthesis. Plays also a role in active nuclear export of mature particles before host cell lysis, by interacting with host XPO1. From Murine minute virus (strain MVM prototype) (MVM) (Murine minute virus (strain MVM(p))).
   1132..1263    +  CDS            ZNF774 (fragment): ZN774_HUMAN - Experimental evidence at protein level: Swiss-Prot protein existence level 1. May be involved in transcriptional regulation. From Homo sapiens (Human).
   1573..1821    +  CDS            UGI: UNGI_BPPB2 - Experimental evidence at protein level: Swiss-Prot protein existence level 1. This protein binds specifically and reversibly to the host uracil-DNA glycosylase, preventing removal of uracil residues from PBS2 DNA by the host uracil-excision repair system. From Bacillus phage PBS2 (Bacteriophage PBS2).
   1979..2000    +  promoter       SV40 promoter (fragment): SV40 enhancer and early promoter
   2021..2449    +  rep_origin     f1 ori (sequence partly withheld): f1 bacteriophage origin of replication; arrow indicates direction of (+) strand synthesis
   2463..2792    +  promoter       SV40 promoter: SV40 enhancer and early promoter
   2840..2887    +  promoter       EM7 promoter: synthetic bacterial promoter&nbsp
   2906..3304    +  CDS            BSD: blasticidin S deaminase; Aspergillus terreus BSD; confers resistance to blasticidin
   3305..3332    +  CDS            BleoR (fragment): antibiotic-binding protein; Sh ble from Streptoalloteichus hindustanus; confers resistance to bleomycin, phleomycin, and Zeocin™
   3342..3467    +  CDS            ble (fragment): BLE_KLEPN - Experimental evidence at protein level: Swiss-Prot protein existence level 1. Binding protein with a strong affinity to the bleomycin family of antibiotics. Binds to CL990; an antimitotic-antibiotic compound. From Klebsiella pneumoniae.
   3462..3583    +  polyA_signal   SV40 poly(A) signal: SV40 polyadenylation signal
   3656..3672    -  protein_bind   lac operator: The lac repressor binds to the lac operator to inhibit transcription in E. coli. This inhibition can be relieved by adding lactose or isopropyl-β-D-thiogalactopyranoside (IPTG). lac repressor encoded by lacI
   3680..3710    -  promoter       lac promoter: promoter for the E. coli lac operon
   3725..3746    -  protein_bind   CAP binding site: CAP binding activates transcription in the presence of cAMP. E. coli catabolite activator protein
   3759..3851    -  CDS            lacI (fragment): lac repressor; lacI; The lac repressor binds to the lac operator to inhibit transcription in E. coli. This inhibition can be relieved by adding lactose or isopropyl-β-D-thiogalactopyranoside (IPTG).
   4034..4622    -  rep_origin     ori: high-copy-number ColE1/pMB1/pBR322/pUC origin of replication
   4793..5653    -  CDS            AmpR: β-lactamase; bla; confers resistance to ampicillin, carbenicillin, and related antibiotics
   5654..5758    -  promoter       AmpR promoter: bla
