[The description below was written by a language model from this plasmid's Addgene catalogue record and pLannotate feature annotations shown in this document.]
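Description:
pB8_4-3i-ATP8_v8_AGKS is a roughly 5.8 kb mammalian expression plasmid on the pB8 backbone that encodes one half of a mitochondrially targeted zinc finger DddA-derived cytosine base editor (ZF-DdCBE, architecture version v8). It is the "right" arm of the pair and carries the C-terminal fragment of the split DddA deaminase. It is therefore meant to be co-expressed with a matching left-arm construct carrying the complementary DddA half, so that deaminase activity is reconstituted only when both zinc finger arrays bind adjacent sites. The plasmid is maintained in E. coli at high copy through a ColE1/pUC-type origin with ampicillin selection (AmpR), and it also carries an f1 origin.

Expression is driven by the CMV enhancer and immediate early promoter, with a T7 promoter just upstream of the coding region. The annotated open reading frame starts with a fragment of human ATP5F1B, which presumably supplies the mitochondrial targeting sequence. This is followed by a FLAG epitope tag and a short segment matching minute virus of mice NS2, a protein that interacts with the export receptor XPO1, so it probably acts as a nuclear export signal to keep the editor out of the nucleus. Next comes zinc finger sequence, detected as a ZNF774-like fragment. An unannotated stretch follows that likely holds the rest of the zinc finger array and the DddA fragment, and the frame ends with a uracil glycosylase inhibitor (UGI), which favours the C-to-T editing outcome. The name suggests the ATP8 gene as the target, and "AGKS" appears to denote a variant, but the record defines neither. A separate SV40/EM7-driven blasticidin S deaminase cassette with an SV40 poly(A) signal could allow blasticidin selection. Short bleomycin-resistance, lac and HIV-1 LTR matches appear to be backbone remnants.
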