Addgene plasmid #191513: pB8_4-3i-ATP8_v8_AGKS
Purpose: Expression of mitochondrial v8 ZF-DdCBE in mammalian cells (C-terminal DddAC, Right)
Depositing lab: David Liu. Depositing organization: Broad Institute. Publication: Compact zinc finger base editors that edit mitochondrial or nuclear DNA in vitro and in vivo. Willis JCW, Silva-Pinheiro P, Widdup L, Minczuk M, Liu DR. Nat Commun. 2022 Nov 23;13(1):7204. doi: 10.1038/s41467-022-34784-7. PubMed 36418298.
Backbone
  Vector backbone: pB8
  Total vector size (bp): 5790
  Vector type: Mammalian Expression
Growth in bacteria
  Bacterial resistance: Ampicillin, 100 μg/mL
  Growth temperature: 37°C
  Growth strain: DH5alpha
  Copy number: High Copy
Gene/Insert
  Gene/Insert name: v8 ZF-DdCBE 4-3i-ATP8 AGKS
  Promoter: CMV
  Cloning method: Gibson Cloning
  Sequencing primers: 5′ atggtgatgcggttttggcagtacatcaat; 3′ tattggaaaccttaaatactgttcagaaaga
Terms and licenses: Academic/Nonprofit Terms; Industry Terms: Not Available to Industry
How to cite: pB8_4-3i-ATP8_v8_AGKS was a gift from David Liu (Addgene plasmid # 191513 ; http://n2t.net/addgene:191513 ; RRID:Addgene_191513)
